>Addgene plasmid #27803 | CTV | depositor partial sequence | sequence record 13088 | Author sequence
ATGGTGAGCAAGGGCGAGGAGCTGTTCACCGGGGTGGTGCCCATCCTGGTCGAGCTGGACGGCGACGTAA
ACGGCCACAAGTTCAGCGTGTCCGGCGAGGGCGAGGGCGATGCCACCTACGGCAAGCTGACCCTGAAGTT
CATCTGCACCACCGGCAAGCTGCCCGTGCCCTGGCCCACCCTCGTGACCACCCTGACCTGGGGCGTGCAG
TGCTTCGCCCGCTACCCCGACCACATGAAGCAGCACGACTTCTTCAAGTCCGCCATGCCCGAAGGCTACG
TCCAGGAGCGCACCATCTTCTTCAAGGACGACGGCAACTACAAGACCCGCGCCGAGGTGAAGTTCGAGGG
CGACACCCTGGTGAACCGCATCGAGCTGAAGGGCATCGACTTCAAGGAGGACGGCAACATCCTGGGGCAC
AAGCTGGAGTACAACGCCATCAGCGACAACGTCTATATCACCGCCGACAAGCAGAAGAACGGCATCAAGG
CCAACTTCAAGATCCGCCACAACATCGAGGACGGCAGCGTGCAGCTCGCCGACCACTACCAGCAGAACAC
CCCCATCGGCGACGGCCCCGTGCTGCTGCCCGACAACCACTACCTGAGCACCCAGTCCAAGCTGAGCAAA
GACCCCAACGAGAAGCGCGATCACATGGTCCTGCTGGAGTTCGTGACCGCCGCCGGGATCACTCTCGGCA
TGGACGAGCTGTACAAGTCCGGAGAGAGCCTGGAGAAGAAGACGGCCACTTTTGAGAACATTGTCTGCGT
CCTGAACAGGGAGGTGGAGAGGGTGGCCATGACTGCCGAGGCCTGCAGCCGGCAGCACCGGCTGGACCAA
GACAAGATTGAAGCCCTGAGTAGCAAGGTGCAGCAGCTGGAGAGGAGCATTGGCCTCAAGGACCTGGCGA
TGGCTGACTTGGAGCAGAAGGTCTTGGAGATGGAGGCATCCACCTACGATGGGGTCTTCATCTGGAAGAT
CTCAGACTTCGCCAGGAAGCGCCAGGAAGCTGTGGCTGGCCGCATACCCGCCATCTTCTCCCCAGCCTTC
TACACCAGCAGGTACGGCTACAAGATGTGTCTGCGTATCTACCTGAACGGCGACGGCACCGGGCGAGGAA
CACACCTGTCCCTCTTCTTTGTGGTGATGAAGGGCCCGAATGACGCCCTGCTGCGGTGGCCCTTCAACCA
GAAGGTGACCTTAATGCTGCTCGACCAGAATAACCGGGAGCACGTGATTGACGCCTTCAGGCCCGACGTG
ACTTCATCCTCTTTTCAGAGGCCAGTCAACGACATGAACATCGCAAGCGGCTGCCCCCTCTTCTGCCCCG
TCTCCAAGATGGAGGCAAAGAATTCCTACGTGCGGGACGATGCCATCTTCATCAAGGCCATTGTGGACCT
GACAGGGCTCTCCGGACTCAGATCTGTGAGCAAGGGCGAGGAGCTGTTCACCGGGGTGGTGCCCATCCTG
GTCGAGCTGGACGGCGACGTAAACGGCCACAAGTTCAGCGTGTCCGGCGAGGGCGAGGGCGATGCCACCT
ACGGCAAGCTGACCCTGAAGCTCATCTGCACCACCGGCAAGCTGCCCGTGCCCTGGCCCACCCTCGTGAC
CACCCTCGGCTACGGCCTGCAGTGCTTCGCCCGCTACCCCGACCACATGAAGCAGCACGACTTCTTCAAG
TCCGCCATGCCCGAAGGCTACGTCCAGGAGCGCACCATCTTCTTCAAGGACGACGGCAACTACAAGACCC
GCGCCGAGGTGAAGTTCGAGGGCGACACCCTGGTGAACCGCATCGAGCTGAAGGGCATCGACTTCAAGGA
GGACGGCAACATCCTGGGGCACAAGCTGGAGTACAACTACAACAGCCACAACGTCTATATCACCGCCGAC
AAGCAGAAGAACGGCATCAAGGCCAACTTCAAGATCCGCCACAACATCGAGGACGGCGGCGTGCAGCTCG
CCGACCACTACCAGCAGAACACCCCCATCGGCGACGGCCCCGTGCTGCTGCCCGACAACCACTACCTGAG
CTACCAGTCCAAGCTGAGCAAAGACCCCAACGAGAAGCGCGATCACATGGTCCTGCTGGAGTTCGTGACC
GCCGCCGGGATCACTCTCGGCATGGACGAGCTGTACAAG
