>Addgene plasmid #27803 | CTV | addgene partial sequence | sequence record 34981 | 27803 with hTRAF2-R (5' GGGCTTCAATCTTGTCTTGG 3')
CGGCAGTCATGGCCACCCTCTCCACCTCCCTGTTCAGGACGCAGACAATGTTCTCAAAAGTGGCCGTCTT
CTTCTCCAGGCTCTCTCCGGACTTGTACAGCTCGTCCATGCCGAGAGTGATCCCGGCGGCGGTCACGAAC
TCCAGCAGGACCATGTGATCGCGCTTCTCGTTGGGGTCTTTGCTCAGCTTGGACTGGGTGCTCAGGTAGT
GGTTGTCGGGCAGCAGCACGGGGCCGTCGCCGATGGGGGTGTTCTGCTGGTAGTGGTCGGCGAGCTGCAC
GCTGCCGTCCTCGATGTTGTGGCGGATCTTGAAGTTGGCCTTGATGCCGTTCTTCTGCTTGTCGGCGGTG
ATATAGACGTTGTCGCTGATGGCGTTGTACTCCAGCTTGTGCCCCAGGATGTTGCCGTCCTCCTTGAAGT
CGATGCCCTTCAGCTCGATGCGGTTCACCAGGGTGTCGCCCTCGAACTTCACCTCGGCGCGGGTCTTGTA
GTTGCCGTCGTCCTTGAAGAAGATGGTGCGCTCCTGGACGTAGCCTTCGGGCATGGCGGACTTGAAGAAG
TCGTGCTGCTTCATGTGGTCGGGGTAGCGGGCGAAGCACTGCACGCCCCAGGTCAGGGTGGTCACGAGGG
TGGGCCAGGGCACGGGCAGCTTGCCGGTGGTGCAGATGAACTTCAGGGTCAGCTTGCCGTAGGTGGCATC
GCCCTCGCCCTCGCCGGACACGCTGAACTTGTGGCCGTTTACGTCGCCGTCCAGCTCGACCAGGATGGGC
ACCACCCCGGTGAACAGCTCCTCGCCCTTGCTCACCATGGTGGCGA
