>Addgene plasmid #27803 | CTV | addgene partial sequence | sequence record 34982 | 27803 with SV40pA-R (5' GAAATTTGTGATGCTATTGC 3')
ATATAGCTGCATAAACAGTTAACAACAACAATTGCATTCATTTTATGTTTCAGGTTCAGGGGGAGGTGTG
GGAGGTTTTTTAAAGCAAGTAAAACCTCTACAAATGTGGTATGGCTGATTATGATCAGTTATCTAGATCC
GGTGGATCCCGGGCCCGCGGTACCGTCGACTGCAGAATTCCTTGTACAGCTCGTCCATGCCGAGAGTGAT
CCCGGCGGCGGTCACGAACTCCAGCAGGACCATGTGATCGCGCTTCTCGTTGGGGTCTTTGCTCAGCTTG
GACTGGTAGCTCAGGTAGTGGTTGTCGGGCAGCAGCACGGGGCCGTCGCCGATGGGGGTGTTCTGCTGGT
AGTGGTCGGCGAGCTGCACGCCGCCGTCCTCGATGTTGTGGCGGATCTTGAAGTTGGCCTTGATGCCGTT
CTTCTGCTTGTCGGCGGTGATATAGACGTTGTGGCTGTTGTAGTTGTACTCCAGCTTGTGCCCCAGGATG
TTGCCGTCCTCCTTGAAGTCGATGCCCTTCAGCTCGATGCGGTTCACCAGGGTGTCGCCCTCGAACTTCA
CCTCGGCGCGGGTCTTGTAGTTGCCGTCGTCCTTGAAGAAGATGGTGCGCTCCTGGACGTAGCCTTCGGG
CATGGCGGACTTGAAGAAGTCGTGCTGCTTCATGTGGTCGGGGTAGCGGGCGAAGCACTGCAGGCCGTAG
CCGAGGGTGGTCACGAGGGTGGGCCAGGGCACGGGCAGCTTGCCGGTGGTGCAGATGAGCTTCAGGGTCA
GCTTGCCGTAGGTGGCATCGCCCTCGCCCTCGCCGGACACGCTGAACTTGTGGCCGTTTACGTCGCCGTC
CAGCTCGACCAGGATGGGCACCACCCCGGTGAACAGCTCCTCGCCCTTGCTCACAGATCTGA
