[The description below was written by a language model from this plasmid's Addgene catalogue record.]
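Description:
CTV is a mammalian expression plasmid built on the pEGFP-C1 backbone and designed as a FRET reference standard. It is maintained as a high-copy plasmid in E. coli under kanamycin selection. The neomycin resistance marker allows G418 selection of transfected mammalian cells; in pEGFP-C1-type vectors a single Kan/Neo cassette normally provides both resistances. The record does not name the promoter. pEGFP-C1 vectors conventionally drive expression from the CMV immediate-early promoter with an SV40 polyadenylation signal, and that arrangement is presumably retained here. No feature table is provided, so individual elements cannot be confirmed.

The insert of roughly 2.1 kb, "Cerulean Traf Venus", was cloned between NheI and BamHI sites, both of which remain intact. The stated backbone size, smaller than the full parental vector, suggests that the original EGFP coding region was replaced rather than fused to the insert. The insert encodes a single fusion protein in which the cyan donor Cerulean and the yellow acceptor Venus are separated by a fragment of TRAF2, corresponding to nucleotides 874–1561 of the reference transcript cited by the depositor. Placing a sizeable folded protein segment between the two fluorophores fixes their stoichiometry at one donor to one acceptor and holds them further apart than a short peptide linker would. This gives a construct with a defined, reproducible energy-transfer efficiency.

Such standards are used to calibrate and validate FRET measurements in living cells. The associated publication concerns fluorescence lifetime imaging of Cerulean and how energy migration affects its lifetime.
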