Addgene plasmid #27803: CTV
Depositing lab: Steven Vogel. Depositing organization: National Institute on Alcohol Abuse & Alcoholism (NIAAA). Publication: Energy migration alters the fluorescence lifetime of Cerulean: implications for fluorescence lifetime imaging Forster resonance energy transfer measurements. Koushik SV, Vogel SS. J Biomed Opt. 2008 May-Jun;13(3):031204. doi: 10.1117/1.2940367. PubMed 18601528.
Backbone
  Vector backbone: pEGFP C1
  Backbone size w/o insert (bp): 3984
  Vector type: Mammalian Expression ; FRET standard
  Selectable markers: Neomycin (select with G418)
Growth in bacteria
  Bacterial resistance: Kanamycin, 50 μg/mL
  Growth temperature: 37°C
  Growth strain: DH5alpha
  Copy number: High Copy
Gene/Insert
  Gene/Insert name: Cerulean Traf Venus
  Insert size (bp): 2138
  Cloning method: Restriction Enzyme; 5′ cloning site Nhe 1 (not destroyed); 3′ cloning site Bam HI (not destroyed)
  Sequencing primers: 5′ CCAAAATCAACGGGACTTTCC; 3′ CAGGTTCAGGGGGAGGTGTGG
Terms and licenses: Academic/Nonprofit Terms; Industry Terms: Not Available to Industry
Depositor comments: FRET standard Contains TRAF2 nucleotides 874-1561 from NM_021138.
How to cite: CTV was a gift from Steven Vogel (Addgene plasmid # 27803 ; http://n2t.net/addgene:27803 ; RRID:Addgene_27803)
